Addgene plasmid #157043: pD649-HAsp-DSCAML1(Trunc1)-Fc(DAPA)-AviTag-6xHis
Purpose: Mammalian expression of cell-surface protein partial extracellular domain fused to Fc(DAPA)-Avi-6xHis. Protein is secreted from cells.
Depositing lab: Chris Garcia. Depositing organization: Stanford University. Publication: A Human IgSF Cell-Surface Interactome Reveals a Complex Network of Protein-Protein Interactions. Wojtowicz WM, Vielmetter J, Fernandes RA, Siepe DH, Eastman CL, Chisholm GB, Cox S, Klock H, Anderson PW, Rue SM, Miller JJ, Glaser SM, Bragstad ML, Vance J, Lam AW, Lesley SA, Zinn K, Garcia KC. Cell. 2020 Aug 20;182(4):1027-1043.e17. doi: 10.1016/j.cell.2020.07.025. PubMed 32822567.
Backbone
  Vector backbone: pD649
  Backbone size w/o insert (bp): 6106
  Vector type: Mammalian Expression
Growth in bacteria
  Bacterial resistance: Ampicillin, 100 μg/mL
  Growth temperature: 37°C
  Growth strain: DH5alpha
  Copy number: High Copy
Gene/Insert
  Gene/Insert name: DSCAML1 (alt name: DSCL1)
  Species: H. sapiens (human)
  Insert size (bp): 4719
  Mutation: Fc region of human IgG contains D265A and P329A mutations (DAPA)
  Entrez Gene: DSCAML1 (a.k.a. DSCAM2)
  Promoter: CMV/SP6
  Tag / fusion protein: Fc(DAPA)-AviTag-6xHis (C terminal on backbone)
  Cloning method: Restriction Enzyme; 5′ cloning site GCGGCCGC (not destroyed); 3′ cloning site GGCGCGCC (not destroyed)
  Sequencing primers: 5′ ATTTAGGTGACACTATAG; 3′ CACGTACCAGTTGAACTTCACC
Resource information
  A portion of this plasmid was derived from a plasmid made by: synthesis by ThermoFisher
Terms and licenses: Academic/Nonprofit Terms; Industry Terms: Not Available to Industry
Depositor comments: Some plasmids in this collection may have an IS4-like element ISVsa5 family transposase upstream of the CMV promoter.
How to cite: pD649-HAsp-DSCAML1(Trunc1)-Fc(DAPA)-AviTag-6xHis was a gift from Chris Garcia (Addgene plasmid # 157043 ; http://n2t.net/addgene:157043 ; RRID:Addgene_157043)
