[The description below was written by a language model from this plasmid's Addgene catalogue record and pLannotate feature annotations shown in this document.]
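Description:
pD649-HAsp-DSCAML1(Trunc1)-Fc(DAPA)-AviTag-6xHis is a mammalian expression plasmid of about 10.8 kb, built on the pD649 backbone to produce a secreted, Fc-fused portion of the extracellular domain of human DSCAML1 (also called DSCAM2), an immunoglobulin-superfamily cell-surface protein. It is maintained in E. coli as a high-copy plasmid through a ColE1/pUC-type origin and is selected with ampicillin via the β-lactamase gene. The annotation also picks up short kanamycin-resistance, lacZα, lac operator and f1 origin fragments, which appear to be backbone remnants rather than functional parts.

Expression is driven by the CMV immediate-early enhancer and promoter, followed by a fragment of CMV intron A. An SP6 promoter lies just upstream of the coding region and could support in vitro transcription. The open reading frame begins with a secretion signal, named HAsp in the construct title; the automated annotation matches this region only partially to an IgH signal sequence. Next comes the roughly 4.7 kb truncated DSCAML1 ectodomain, cloned between retained NotI and AscI sites. It is fused at its C terminus to a human IgG1 Fc carrying the D265A and P329A (DAPA) substitutions, which are generally used to reduce Fc effector binding. An AviTag for site-specific biotinylation and a 6xHis tag for affinity purification follow according to the catalogue entry, although they are not annotated separately, and a bGH polyadenylation signal ends the transcript. A second cassette places a puromycin resistance gene under SV40 and EM7 promoters with an SV40 poly(A) signal, which could allow selection of transfected cells. The plasmid belongs to a collection made for mapping extracellular protein-protein interactions among human IgSF proteins. The depositor notes that some members of the collection may carry an IS4-like transposase insertion upstream of the CMV promoter.
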