Features (pLannotate 1.2.2; 21 found; start..end, strand, type, name):
    119..143     -  CDS            KanR (fragment): aminoglycoside phosphotransferase; aph(3')-Ia; confers resistance to kanamycin
    254..842     +  rep_origin     ori: high-copy-number ColE1/pMB1/pBR322/pUC origin of replication
   1067..1084    +  terminator     rrnB T2 terminator (fragment): transcription terminator T2 from the E. coli rrnB gene
   1109..1128    -  CDS            lacZα (fragment): LacZα fragment of β-galactosidase; lacZ fragment
   1582..1602    +  protein_bind   lac operator (fragment): The lac repressor binds to the lac operator to inhibit transcription in E. coli. This inhibition can be relieved by adding lactose or isopropyl-β-D-thiogalactopyranoside (IPTG). lac repressor encoded by lacI
   1843..2146    +  enhancer       CMV enhancer: human cytomegalovirus immediate early enhancer
   2147..2350    +  promoter       CMV promoter: human cytomegalovirus (CMV) immediate early promoter
   2486..2529    +  intron         CMV intron (fragment): modified intron A from human cytomegalovirus
   2581..2599    +  promoter       SP6 promoter: promoter for bacteriophage SP6 RNA polymerase
   2603..2640    +  CDS            IgH signal sequence (fragment): signal sequence from the mouse immunoglobulin heavy chain variable region
   2740..7467    +  CDS            DSCAML1 (fragment): DSCL1_HUMAN - Also known as DSCAM2, KIAA1132 From Homo sapiens (Human).
   7483..8160    +  CDS            IGHG1 (fragment): IGHG1_HUMAN - Experimental evidence at protein level: Swiss-Prot protein existence level 1. Constant region of immunoglobulin heavy chains. Immunoglobulins, also known as antibodies, are membrane-bound or secreted glycoproteins produced by B lymphocytes. In the recognition phase of humoral immunity, the membrane-bound immunoglobulins serve as receptors which, upon binding of a specific antigen, trigger the clonal expansion and differentiation of B lymphocytes into immunoglobulins- secreting plasma cells. Secreted immunoglobulins mediate the effector phase of humoral immunity, which results in
   8375..8486    +  polyA_signal   bGH poly(A) signal: bovine growth hormone polyadenylation signal
   8487..8595    +  rep_origin     f1 ori (fragment): f1 bacteriophage origin of replication; arrow indicates direction of (+) strand synthesis
   8609..8938    +  promoter       SV40 promoter: SV40 enhancer and early promoter
   8986..9033    +  promoter       EM7 promoter: synthetic bacterial promoter&nbsp
   9052..9651    +  CDS            PuroR (fragment): puromycin N-acetyltransferase; pac from Streptomyces; confers resistance to puromycin
   9661..9786    +  CDS            ble (fragment): BLE_KLEPN - Experimental evidence at protein level: Swiss-Prot protein existence level 1. Binding protein with a strong affinity to the bleomycin family of antibiotics. Binds to CL990; an antimitotic-antibiotic compound. From Klebsiella pneumoniae.
   9781..9902    +  polyA_signal   SV40 poly(A) signal: SV40 polyadenylation signal
   9955..10815   -  CDS            AmpR: β-lactamase; bla; confers resistance to ampicillin, carbenicillin, and related antibiotics
  10818..89      -  promoter       AmpR promoter (fragment) (across the origin): bla
>Addgene plasmid #157043 | pD649-HAsp-DSCAML1(Trunc1)-Fc(DAPA)-AviTag-6xHis | depositor full sequence | sequence record 303195 | Full Sequence
TTTCAATATTATTGAAGCATTTATCAGGGTTATTGTCTCATGAGCGGATACATATTTGAATGTATTTAGA
AAAATAAACAAATAGGGGTCAGTGTTACAACCAATTAACCAATTCTGAACATTATCGCGAGCCCATTTAT
ACCTGAATATGGCTCATAACACCCCTTGCTCATGACCAAAATCCCTTAACGTGAGTTACGCGCGCGTCGT
TCCACTGAGCGTCAGACCCCGTAGAAAAGATCAAAGGATCTTCTTGAGATCCTTTTTTTCTGCGCGTAAT
CTGCTGCTTGCAAACAAAAAAACCACCGCTACCAGCGGTGGTTTGTTTGCCGGATCAAGAGCTACCAACT
CTTTTTCCGAAGGTAACTGGCTTCAGCAGAGCGCAGATACCAAATACTGTTCTTCTAGTGTAGCCGTAGT
TAGCCCACCACTTCAAGAACTCTGTAGCACCGCCTACATACCTCGCTCTGCTAATCCTGTTACCAGTGGC
TGCTGCCAGTGGCGATAAGTCGTGTCTTACCGGGTTGGACTCAAGACGATAGTTACCGGATAAGGCGCAG
CGGTCGGGCTGAACGGGGGGTTCGTGCACACAGCCCAGCTTGGAGCGAACGACCTACACCGAACTGAGAT
ACCTACAGCGTGAGCTATGAGAAAGCGCCACGCTTCCCGAAGGGAGAAAGGCGGACAGGTATCCGGTAAG
CGGCAGGGTCGGAACAGGAGAGCGCACGAGGGAGCTTCCAGGGGGAAACGCCTGGTATCTTTATAGTCCT
GTCGGGTTTCGCCACCTCTGACTTGAGCGTCGATTTTTGTGATGCTCGTCAGGGGGGCGGAGCCTATGGA
AAAACGCCAGCAACGCGGCCTTTTTACGGTTCCTGGCCTTTTGCTGGCCTTTTGCTCACATGTTCTTTCC
TGCGTTATCCCCTGATTCTGTGGATAACCGTATTACCGCCTTTGAGTGAGCTGATACCGCTCGCCGCAGC
CGAACGACCGAGCGCAGCGAGTCAGTGAGCGAGGAAGCGGAAGGCGAGAGTAGGGAACTGCCAGGCATCA
AACTAAGCAGAAGGCCCCTGACGGATGGCCTTTTTGCGTTTCTACAAACTCTTTCTGTGTTGTAAAACGA
CGGCCAGTCTTAAGCTCGGGCCCCCTGGGCGGTTCTGATAACGAGTAATCGTTAATCCGCAAATAACGTA
AAAACCCGCTTCGGCGGGTTTTTTTATGGGGGGAGTTTAGGGAAAGAGCATTTGTCAGAATATTTAAGGG
CGCCTGTCACTTTGCTTGATATATGAGAATTATTTAACCTTATAAATGAGAAAAAAGCAACGCACTTTAA
ATAAGATACGTTGCTTTTTCGATTGATGAACACCTATAATTAAACTATTCATCTATTATTTATGATTTTT
TGTATATACAATATTTCTAGTTTGTTAAAGAGAATTAAGAAAATAAATCTCGAAAATAATAAAGGGAAAA
TCAGTTTTTGATATCAAAATTATACATGTCAACGATAATACAAAATATAATACAAACTATAAGATGTTAT
CAGTATTTATTATCATTTAGAATAAATTTTGTGTCGCCCTTAATTGTGAGCGGATAACAATTACGAGCTT
CATGCACAGTGGCGTTGACTCAATATTGGCCATTAGCCATATTATTCATTGGTTATATAGCATAAATCAA
TATTGGCTATTGGCCATTGCATACGTTGTATCTATATCATAATATGTACATTTATATTGGCTCATGTCCA
ATATGACCGCCATGTTGGCATTGATTATTGACTAGTTATTAATAGTAATCAATTACGGGGTCATTAGTTC
ATAGCCCATATATGGAGTTCCGCGTTACATAACTTACGGTAAATGGCCCGCCTGGCTGACCGCCCAACGA
CCCCCGCCCATTGACGTCAATAATGACGTATGTTCCCATAGTAACGCCAATAGGGACTTTCCATTGACGT
CAATGGGTGGAGTATTTACGGTAAACTGCCCACTTGGCAGTACATCAAGTGTATCATATGCCAAGTACGC
CCCCTATTGACGTCAATGACGGTAAATGGCCCGCCTGGCATTATGCCCAGTACATGACCTTATGGGACTT
TCCTACTTGGCAGTACATCTACGTATTAGTCATCGCTATTACCATGGTGATGCGGTTTTGGCAGTACATC
AATGGGCGTGGATAGCGGTTTGACTCACGGGGATTTCCAAGTCTCCACCCCATTGACGTCAATGGGAGTT
TGTTTTGGCACCAAAATCAACGGGACTTTCCAAAATGTCGTAACAACTCCGCCCCATTGACGCAAATGGG
CGGTAGGCGTGTACGGTGGGAGGTCTATATAAGCAGAGCTCGTTTAGTGAACCGTCAGATCGCCTGGAGA
CGCCATCCACGCTGTTTTGACCTCCATAGAAGACACCGGGACCGATCCAGCCTCCGCGGCCGGGAACGGT
GCATTGGAACGCGGATTCCCCGTGCCAAGAGTGACGTAAGTACCGCCTATAGAGTCTATAGGCCCACCCC
CTTGGCTTCGTTAGAACGCGGCTACAATTAATACATAACCTTATGTATCATACACATACGATTTAGGTGA
CACTATAGAATAACATCCACTTTGCCTTTCTCTCCACAGGTGTCCACTCCCAGGTCCAACTGCACCTCGG
TTCTATCGAAAACGCGCCTGCTAGCGCCACCATGAAGACCATCATTGCCCTGAGCTACATCTTCTGCCTG
GTGTTCGCTGCGGCCGCCGAAGATGTGGGCACAAGCCTGTACTTCGTGAACGACAGCCTGCAGCAAGTGA
CCTTTAGCAGCTCTGTGGGCGTCGTGGTTCCTTGTCCTGCTGCTGGATCTCCATCTGCCGCTCTGAGATG
GTATCTGGCCACCGGCGACGACATCTACGATGTGCCTCACATTAGACACGTGCACGCCAATGGCACCCTG
CAGCTGTACCCTTTTAGCCCCAGCGCCTTCAACAGCTTCATCCACGACAACGACTATTTCTGCACCGCCG
AGAACGCCGCTGGCAAGATCAGATCCCCTAACATCAGAGTGAAGGCCGTGTTCCGCGAGCCTTACACCGT
CAGAGTGGAAGATCAGCGGAGCATGAGAGGCAACGTGGCCGTGTTTAAGTGTCTGATCCCCAGCAGCGTG
CAAGAGTACGTGTCCGTGGTGTCCTGGGAGAAAGACACCGTGTCTATCATCCCCGAGCACCGGTTCTTCA
TCACATACCACGGCGGCCTGTACATCAGCGACGTGCAGAAAGAAGATGCCCTGAGCACCTACCGGTGCAT
CACCAAGCACAAGTACAGCGGCGAGACAAGACAGAGCAATGGCGCCAGACTGAGCGTGACAGATCCTGCC
GAGAGCATCCCTACCATCCTGGATGGCTTCCACAGCCAAGAAGTGTGGGCCGGACATACCGTGGAACTGC
CTTGTACAGCCAGCGGCTACCCCATTCCTGCCATCAGATGGCTGAAGGACGGTAGACCTCTGCCTGCCGA
TAGCCGGTGGACAAAGAGAATCACCGGCCTGACCATCTCCGACCTGAGAACAGAGGATAGCGGCACCTAC
ATCTGCGAAGTGACCAATACCTTTGGCAGCGCCGAGGCCACAGGCATCCTGATGGTTATTGACCCTCTGC
ACGTGACCCTGACACCTAAGAAGCTGAAAACCGGCATCGGCTCCACCGTGATCCTGTCTTGTGCTCTGAC
CGGCTCTCCCGAGTTCACCATCAGGTGGTACAGAAACACCGAGCTGGTGCTGCCTGACGAGGCCATCTCT
ATCAGAGGCCTGAGCAACGAGACACTGCTGATCACAAGCGCCCAGAAGTCTCACAGCGGCGCCTACCAGT
GCTTTGCCACAAGAAAAGCCCAGACAGCCCAGGACTTCGCCATCATTGCCCTGGAAGATGGCACCCCTAG
AATCGTGTCCAGCTTCAGCGAGAAGGTGGTCAACCCTGGCGAGCAGTTTTCTCTGATGTGTGCCGCTAAA
GGCGCCCCTCCACCTACAGTGACATGGGCCCTCGATGATGAGCCCATCGTCAGAGATGGCAGCCACAGGA
CCAACCAGTACACCATGTCCGATGGCACCACCATCAGCCACATGAACGTGACAGGCCCACAGATAAGAGA
TGGCGGCGTGTACAGATGCACAGCCAGAAATCTCGTGGGCTCCGCCGAGTACCAGGCCAGAATCAATGTT
CGGGGCCCTCCTAGCATCCGGGCCATGAGAAATATTACAGCCGTGGCCGGCAGAGACACCCTGATCAATT
GCAGAGTGATCGGCTACCCTTACTACAGCATCAAGTGGTATAAGGACGCTCTGCTGCTGCCCGACAACCA
CAGACAGGTGGTGTTCGAGAACGGCACACTGAAGCTGACCGATGTCCAGAAAGGCATGGACGAGGGCGAG
TACCTGTGCTCTGTTCTGATCCAGCCACAGCTGAGCATCAGCCAGTCTGTGCATGTGGCCGTGAAGGTGC
CACCTCTGATTCAGCCTTTCGAGTTCCCTCCTGCCTCTATCGGCCAGCTGCTGTACATCCCTTGTGTGGT
GTCTAGCGGCGACATGCCCATCAGAATCACATGGCGGAAGGATGGCCAAGTGATCATCAGCGGCTCTGGC
GTGACCATCGAGAGCAAAGAATTCATGTCTAGCCTGCAGATCTCCAGCGTGTCCCTGAAGCACAACGGCA
ACTACACCTGTATCGCCAGCAATGCCGCCGCTACCGTTAGCAGAGAAAGGCAGCTGATCGTGCGGGTGCC
ACCAAGATTTGTGGTGCAGCCCAACAACCAGGACGGCATCTATGGAAAGGCCGGCGTGCTGAACTGTAGC
GTGGACGGCTATCCACCTCCTAAAGTGATGTGGAAGCACGCCAAAGGCTCCGGCAATCCTCAGCAGTATC
ACCCTGTGCCACTGACCGGCAGAATTCAGATTCTGCCCAACAGCAGCCTGCTGATCCGGCACGTGCTGGA
AGAGGATATCGGCTACTATCTGTGCCAGGCCTCTAACGGCGTGGGCACCGATATCAGCAAGAGCATGTTC
CTGACCGTGAAGATCCCCGCCATGATCACCAGCCATCCTAACACCACAATCGCCATCAAGGGCCATGCCA
AAGAGCTGAATTGCACCGCCAGAGGCGAGCGGCCCATCATCATTAGATGGGAGAAGGGCGATACCGTGAT
CGACCCCGACAGAGTGATGAGATACGCTATCGCCACCAAGGACAACGGCGACGAAGTGGTGTCAACACTG
AAACTGAAGCCCGCCGACAGAGGCGACAGCGTGTTCTTTAGCTGCCACGCCATCAACTCCTACGGCGAGG
ATAGAGGACTCATCCAGCTGACAGTGCAAGAGCCTCCTGATCCTCCTGAGCTGGAAATCAGAGAAGTGAA
AGCCCGGTCCATGAACCTGCGGTGGACCCAGAGATTCGACGGCAATAGCATCATCACCGGCTTCGACATC
GAGTACAAGAACAAGAGCGACAGCTGGGACTTCAAGCAGAGCACCAGAAACATCAGCCCCACCATCAACC
AGGCCAACATCGTGGATCTGCACCCTGCCTCCGTGTACAGCATTAGAATGTACAGCTTCAACAAGATCGG
CCGCAGCGAGCCCAGCAAAGAACTGACCATTAGCACCGAGGAAGCTGCCCCTGACGGACCTCCTATGGAT
GTGACACTGCAGCCTGTGACCAGCCAGAGCATCCAAGTTACCTGGAAGGCCCCTAAGAAAGAACTGCAGA
ACGGCGTGATCCGGGGCTACCAGATCGGCTATAGAGAGAACAGCCCTGGCAGCAACGGCCAGTACAGCAT
CGTGGAAATGAAGGCCACTGGCGACTCCGAGGTGTACACACTGGACAACCTGAAGAAGTTCGCCCAGTAC
GGCGTGGTGGTGCAGGCCTTTAATAGAGCCGGAACAGGCCCTAGCAGCTCCGAGATCAATGCCACCACAC
TCGAGGATGTGCCTAGCCAGCCTCCAGAAAATGTGCGGGCCCTGTCTATCACCTCCGATGTGGCTGTGAT
CTCTTGGAGCGAGCCTCCTAGAAGCACCCTGAATGGGGTGCTGAAGGGGTATAGAGTGATCTTCTGGTCC
CTGTATGTGGACGGCGAGTGGGGCGAGATGCAGAACATCACCACCACCAGAGAAAGAGTGGAACTGAGAG
GCATGGAAAAGTTCACCAACTACAGCGTGCAGGTCCTGGCCTATACACAAGCTGGCGACGGCGTCAGATC
CTCCGTGCTGTATATCCAGACCAAAGAGGACGTCCCAGGACCTCCTGCCGGAATCAAAGCTGTGCCTTCT
AGCGCCTCTTCTGTGGTGGTTTCCTGGCTGCCTCCTACCAAGCCTAATGGCGTGATCAGAAAGTATACCA
TCTTCTGCAGCAGCCCCGGAAGCGGACAACCAGCTCCTAGCGAGTATGAGACAAGCCCCGAGCAGCTGTT
CTACCGGATCGCCCATCTGAACAGAGGCCAGCAGTACCTGCTGTGGGTTGCCGCTGTTACAAGCGCCGGA
AGAGGCAACAGCTCTGAGAAAGTGACAATCGAGCCTGCCGGCAAGGCCCCTGCCAAGATCATCTCTTTTG
GCGGCACCGTGACCACACCTTGGATGAAGGATGTGCGGCTGCCTTGCAACAGCGTGGGAGATCCTGCTCC
TGCCGTGAAATGGACCAAGGATAGCGAGGACAGCGCTATCCCAGTGTCCATGGATGGCCACAGACTGATC
CACACCAACGGAACACTGCTGCTGAGAGCCGTGAAAGCCGAGGACTCCGGCTACTACACATGCACTGCCA
CCAATACCGGCGGCTTCGATACCATCATCGTGAACCTGCTGGTCCAGGTTCCACCTGACCAGCCTAGACT
GACAGTGTCTAAGACCAGCGCCTCCAGCATCACCCTGACCTGGATTCCAGGCGATAATGGCGGCAGCTCC
ATCAGAGGCTTTGTGCTGCAGTACAGCGTGGACAACAGCGAGGAATGGAAGGACGTGTTCATCTCCAGCA
GCGAGCGGAGCTTCAAGCTGGATAGCCTGAAGTGCGGCACCTGGTACAAAGTGAAGCTGGCCGCCAAGAA
TAGCGTCGGCAGCGGAAGAATCAGCGAGATCATTGAGGCCAAGACACACGGCAGAGAGCCTAGCTTCAGC
AAGGACCAGCACCTGTTCACCCACATCAACAGCACCCATGCCAGGCTGAACCTGCAAGGCTGGAACAATG
GCGGCTGTCCTATTACCGCCATCGTGCTCGAGTACAGACCTAAAGGCACATGGGCCTGGCAGGGCCTGAG
AGCCAATAGCTCTGGCGAAGTGTTTCTGACCGAGCTGAGAGAGGCCACTTGGTACGAACTGCGGATGAGA
GCCTGTAATAGCGCCGGCTGTGGCAATGAGACTGCCCAGTTTGCCACACTGGATTACGACGGCAGCACAA
TCCCTCCAATCAAGTCTGCTCAAGGCGAGGGCGACGACGTGAAGAAAGGCGCGCCGGGCGGCGACAAGAC
CCACACCTGCCCCCCCTGCCCAGCTCCAGAACTGCTGGGAGGGCCTTCCGTGTTCCTGTTCCCCCCCAAG
CCCAAGGACACCCTGATGATCAGCAGGACCCCCGAGGTGACCTGCGTGGTGGTGGCCGTGTCCCACGAGG
ACCCAGAGGTGAAGTTCAACTGGTACGTGGACGGCGTGGAGGTGCACAACGCCAAGACCAAGCCCAGAGA
GGAGCAGTACAACAGCACCTACAGGGTGGTGTCCGTGCTGACCGTGCTGCACCAGGACTGGCTGAACGGC
AAAGAATACAAGTGCAAAGTCTCCAACAAGGCCCTGGCTGCCCCAATCGAAAAGACAATCAGCAAGGCCA
AGGGCCAGCCACGGGAGCCCCAGGTGTACACCCTGCCCCCCAGCCGGGAGGAGATGACCAAGAACCAGGT
GTCCCTGACCTGTCTGGTGAAGGGCTTCTACCCCAGCGATATCGCCGTGGAGTGGGAGAGCAACGGCCAG
CCCGAGAACAACTACAAGACCACCCCCCCAGTGCTGGACAGCGACGGCAGCTTCTTCCTGTACAGCAAGC
TGACCGTGGACAAGTCCAGGTGGCAGCAGGGCAACGTGTTCAGCTGCAGCGTGATGCACGAGGCCCTGCA
CAACCACTACACCCAGAAGTCCCTGAGCCTGAGCCCCGGCGGCAGCGGTCTTAATGATATTTTCGAGGCT
CAGAAGATTGAGTGGCATGAACACCACCACCATCACCACTAAGGCCGGCCTGTAGTCACTGGCACAACGC
GTTACCCGGTAAGCCAATCGGGTATACACGGTCGTCATACTGCAGACAGGGTTCTTCTACTTTGCAAGAT
AGTCTTGAGTAGTAAAATAAATAGATAGAGAAAATCAGCCTCGACTGTGCCTTCTAGTTGCCAGCCATCT
GTTGTTTGCCCCTCCCCCGTGCCTTCCTTGACCCTGGAAGGTGCCACTCCCACTGTCCTTTCCTAATAAA
ATGAGGAAATTGCATCACAACACTCAACCCTATCTCGGTCTATTCTTTTGATTTATAAGGGATTTTGCCG
ATTTCGGCCTATTGGTTAAAAAATGAGCTGATTTAACAAAAATTTAACGCGAATTAATTCTGTGGAATGT
GTGTCAGTTAGGGTGTGGAAAGTCCCCAGGCTCCCCAGCAGGCAGAAGTATGCAAAGCATGCATCTCAAT
TAGTCAGCAACCAGGTGTGGAAAGTCCCCAGGCTCCCCAGCAGGCAGAAGTATGCAAAGCATGCATCTCA
ATTAGTCAGCAACCATAGTCCCGCCCCTAACTCCGCCCATCCCGCCCCTAACTCCGCCCAGTTCCGCCCA
TTCTCCGCCCCATGGCTGACTAATTTTTTTTATTTATGCAGAGGCCGAGGCCGCCTCTGCCTCTGAGCTA
TTCCAGAAGTAGTGAGGAGGCTTTTTTGGAGGCCTAGGCTTTTGCAAAAAGCTCCCGGGAGCTTGTATAT
CCATTTTCGGATCTGATCAGCACGTGTTGACAATTAATCATCGGCATAGTATATCGGCATAGTATAATAC
GACAAGGTGAGGAACTAAACCATGACCGAGTACAAGCCCACGGTGCGCCTCGCCACCCGCGACGACGTCC
CCAGGGCCGTACGCACCCTCGCCGCCGCGTTCGCCGACTACCCCGCCACGCGCCACACCGTCGATCCGGA
CCGCCACATCGAGCGGGTCACCGAGCTGCAAGAACTCTTCCTCACGCGCGTCGGGCTCGACATCGGCAAG
GTGTGGGTCGCGGACGACGGCGCCGCGGTGGCGGTCTGGACCACGCCGGAGAGCGTCGAAGCGGGGGCGG
TGTTCGCCGAGATCGGCCCGCGCATGGCCGAGTTGAGCGGTTCCCGGCTGGCCGCGCAGCAACAGATGGA
AGGCCTCCTGGCGCCGCACCGGCCCAAGGAGCCCGCGTGGTTCCTGGCCACCGTCGGCGTCTCGCCCGAC
CACCAGGGCAAGGGTCTGGGCAGCGCCGTCGTGCTCCCCGGAGTGGAGGCGGCCGAGCGCGCCGGGGTGC
CCGCCTTCCTGGAGACATCCGCGCCCCGCAACCTCCCCTTCTACGAGCGGCTCGGCTTCACCGTCACCGC
CGACGTCGAGGTGCCCGAAGGACCGCGCACCTGGTGCATGACCCGCAAGCCCGGTGCCTGACACGTGCTA
CGAGATTTCGATTCCACCGCCGCCTTCTATGAAAGGTTGGGCTTCGGAATCGTTTTCCGGGACGCCGGCT
GGATGATCCTCCAGCGCGGGGATCTCATGCTGGAGTTCTTCGCCCACCCCAACTTGTTTATTGCAGCTTA
TAATGGTTACAAATAAAGCAATAGCATCACAAATTTCACAAATAAAGCATTTTTTTCACTGCATTCTAGT
TGTGGTTTGTCCAAACTCATCAATGTATCTTATCATGTCTGTATACCGTCGACCTCTAGCTAGAGCTTGG
CGTAATCATGGTCATTACCAATGCTTAATCAGTGAGGCACCTATCTCAGCGATCTGTCTATTTCGTTCAT
CCATAGTTGCCTGACTCCCCGTCGTGTAGATAACTACGATACGGGAGGGCTTACCATCTGGCCCCAGCGC
TGCGATGATACCGCGAGAACCACGCTCACCGGCTCCGGATTTATCAGCAATAAACCAGCCAGCCGGAAGG
GCCGAGCGCAGAAGTGGTCCTGCAACTTTATCCGCCTCCATCCAGTCTATTAATTGTTGCCGGGAAGCTA
GAGTAAGTAGTTCGCCAGTTAATAGTTTGCGCAACGTTGTTGCCATCGCTACAGGCATCGTGGTGTCACG
CTCGTCGTTTGGTATGGCTTCATTCAGCTCCGGTTCCCAACGATCAAGGCGAGTTACATGATCCCCCATG
TTGTGCAAAAAAGCGGTTAGCTCCTTCGGTCCTCCGATCGTTGTCAGAAGTAAGTTGGCCGCAGTGTTAT
CACTCATGGTTATGGCAGCACTGCATAATTCTCTTACTGTCATGCCATCCGTAAGATGCTTTTCTGTGAC
TGGTGAGTACTCAACCAAGTCATTCTGAGAATAGTGTATGCGGCGACCGAGTTGCTCTTGCCCGGCGTCA
ATACGGGATAATACCGCGCCACATAGCAGAACTTTAAAAGTGCTCATCATTGGAAAACGTTCTTCGGGGC
GAAAACTCTCAAGGATCTTACCGCTGTTGAGATCCAGTTCGATGTAACCCACTCGTGCACCCAACTGATC
TTCAGCATCTTTTACTTTCACCAGCGTTTCTGGGTGAGCAAAAACAGGAAGGCAAAATGCCGCAAAAAAG
GGAATAAGGGCGACACGGAAATGTTGAATACTCATATTCTTCCTT
