>Addgene plasmid #157043 | pD649-HAsp-DSCAML1(Trunc1)-Fc(DAPA)-AviTag-6xHis | depositor partial sequence | sequence record 303196 | insert (extracellular domain truncation)
GAAGATGTGGGCACAAGCCTGTACTTCGTGAACGACAGCCTGCAGCAAGTGACCTTTAGCAGCTCTGTGG
GCGTCGTGGTTCCTTGTCCTGCTGCTGGATCTCCATCTGCCGCTCTGAGATGGTATCTGGCCACCGGCGA
CGACATCTACGATGTGCCTCACATTAGACACGTGCACGCCAATGGCACCCTGCAGCTGTACCCTTTTAGC
CCCAGCGCCTTCAACAGCTTCATCCACGACAACGACTATTTCTGCACCGCCGAGAACGCCGCTGGCAAGA
TCAGATCCCCTAACATCAGAGTGAAGGCCGTGTTCCGCGAGCCTTACACCGTCAGAGTGGAAGATCAGCG
GAGCATGAGAGGCAACGTGGCCGTGTTTAAGTGTCTGATCCCCAGCAGCGTGCAAGAGTACGTGTCCGTG
GTGTCCTGGGAGAAAGACACCGTGTCTATCATCCCCGAGCACCGGTTCTTCATCACATACCACGGCGGCC
TGTACATCAGCGACGTGCAGAAAGAAGATGCCCTGAGCACCTACCGGTGCATCACCAAGCACAAGTACAG
CGGCGAGACAAGACAGAGCAATGGCGCCAGACTGAGCGTGACAGATCCTGCCGAGAGCATCCCTACCATC
CTGGATGGCTTCCACAGCCAAGAAGTGTGGGCCGGACATACCGTGGAACTGCCTTGTACAGCCAGCGGCT
ACCCCATTCCTGCCATCAGATGGCTGAAGGACGGTAGACCTCTGCCTGCCGATAGCCGGTGGACAAAGAG
AATCACCGGCCTGACCATCTCCGACCTGAGAACAGAGGATAGCGGCACCTACATCTGCGAAGTGACCAAT
ACCTTTGGCAGCGCCGAGGCCACAGGCATCCTGATGGTTATTGACCCTCTGCACGTGACCCTGACACCTA
AGAAGCTGAAAACCGGCATCGGCTCCACCGTGATCCTGTCTTGTGCTCTGACCGGCTCTCCCGAGTTCAC
CATCAGGTGGTACAGAAACACCGAGCTGGTGCTGCCTGACGAGGCCATCTCTATCAGAGGCCTGAGCAAC
GAGACACTGCTGATCACAAGCGCCCAGAAGTCTCACAGCGGCGCCTACCAGTGCTTTGCCACAAGAAAAG
CCCAGACAGCCCAGGACTTCGCCATCATTGCCCTGGAAGATGGCACCCCTAGAATCGTGTCCAGCTTCAG
CGAGAAGGTGGTCAACCCTGGCGAGCAGTTTTCTCTGATGTGTGCCGCTAAAGGCGCCCCTCCACCTACA
GTGACATGGGCCCTCGATGATGAGCCCATCGTCAGAGATGGCAGCCACAGGACCAACCAGTACACCATGT
CCGATGGCACCACCATCAGCCACATGAACGTGACAGGCCCACAGATAAGAGATGGCGGCGTGTACAGATG
CACAGCCAGAAATCTCGTGGGCTCCGCCGAGTACCAGGCCAGAATCAATGTTCGGGGCCCTCCTAGCATC
CGGGCCATGAGAAATATTACAGCCGTGGCCGGCAGAGACACCCTGATCAATTGCAGAGTGATCGGCTACC
CTTACTACAGCATCAAGTGGTATAAGGACGCTCTGCTGCTGCCCGACAACCACAGACAGGTGGTGTTCGA
GAACGGCACACTGAAGCTGACCGATGTCCAGAAAGGCATGGACGAGGGCGAGTACCTGTGCTCTGTTCTG
ATCCAGCCACAGCTGAGCATCAGCCAGTCTGTGCATGTGGCCGTGAAGGTGCCACCTCTGATTCAGCCTT
TCGAGTTCCCTCCTGCCTCTATCGGCCAGCTGCTGTACATCCCTTGTGTGGTGTCTAGCGGCGACATGCC
CATCAGAATCACATGGCGGAAGGATGGCCAAGTGATCATCAGCGGCTCTGGCGTGACCATCGAGAGCAAA
GAATTCATGTCTAGCCTGCAGATCTCCAGCGTGTCCCTGAAGCACAACGGCAACTACACCTGTATCGCCA
GCAATGCCGCCGCTACCGTTAGCAGAGAAAGGCAGCTGATCGTGCGGGTGCCACCAAGATTTGTGGTGCA
GCCCAACAACCAGGACGGCATCTATGGAAAGGCCGGCGTGCTGAACTGTAGCGTGGACGGCTATCCACCT
CCTAAAGTGATGTGGAAGCACGCCAAAGGCTCCGGCAATCCTCAGCAGTATCACCCTGTGCCACTGACCG
GCAGAATTCAGATTCTGCCCAACAGCAGCCTGCTGATCCGGCACGTGCTGGAAGAGGATATCGGCTACTA
TCTGTGCCAGGCCTCTAACGGCGTGGGCACCGATATCAGCAAGAGCATGTTCCTGACCGTGAAGATCCCC
GCCATGATCACCAGCCATCCTAACACCACAATCGCCATCAAGGGCCATGCCAAAGAGCTGAATTGCACCG
CCAGAGGCGAGCGGCCCATCATCATTAGATGGGAGAAGGGCGATACCGTGATCGACCCCGACAGAGTGAT
GAGATACGCTATCGCCACCAAGGACAACGGCGACGAAGTGGTGTCAACACTGAAACTGAAGCCCGCCGAC
AGAGGCGACAGCGTGTTCTTTAGCTGCCACGCCATCAACTCCTACGGCGAGGATAGAGGACTCATCCAGC
TGACAGTGCAAGAGCCTCCTGATCCTCCTGAGCTGGAAATCAGAGAAGTGAAAGCCCGGTCCATGAACCT
GCGGTGGACCCAGAGATTCGACGGCAATAGCATCATCACCGGCTTCGACATCGAGTACAAGAACAAGAGC
GACAGCTGGGACTTCAAGCAGAGCACCAGAAACATCAGCCCCACCATCAACCAGGCCAACATCGTGGATC
TGCACCCTGCCTCCGTGTACAGCATTAGAATGTACAGCTTCAACAAGATCGGCCGCAGCGAGCCCAGCAA
AGAACTGACCATTAGCACCGAGGAAGCTGCCCCTGACGGACCTCCTATGGATGTGACACTGCAGCCTGTG
ACCAGCCAGAGCATCCAAGTTACCTGGAAGGCCCCTAAGAAAGAACTGCAGAACGGCGTGATCCGGGGCT
ACCAGATCGGCTATAGAGAGAACAGCCCTGGCAGCAACGGCCAGTACAGCATCGTGGAAATGAAGGCCAC
TGGCGACTCCGAGGTGTACACACTGGACAACCTGAAGAAGTTCGCCCAGTACGGCGTGGTGGTGCAGGCC
TTTAATAGAGCCGGAACAGGCCCTAGCAGCTCCGAGATCAATGCCACCACACTCGAGGATGTGCCTAGCC
AGCCTCCAGAAAATGTGCGGGCCCTGTCTATCACCTCCGATGTGGCTGTGATCTCTTGGAGCGAGCCTCC
TAGAAGCACCCTGAATGGGGTGCTGAAGGGGTATAGAGTGATCTTCTGGTCCCTGTATGTGGACGGCGAG
TGGGGCGAGATGCAGAACATCACCACCACCAGAGAAAGAGTGGAACTGAGAGGCATGGAAAAGTTCACCA
ACTACAGCGTGCAGGTCCTGGCCTATACACAAGCTGGCGACGGCGTCAGATCCTCCGTGCTGTATATCCA
GACCAAAGAGGACGTCCCAGGACCTCCTGCCGGAATCAAAGCTGTGCCTTCTAGCGCCTCTTCTGTGGTG
GTTTCCTGGCTGCCTCCTACCAAGCCTAATGGCGTGATCAGAAAGTATACCATCTTCTGCAGCAGCCCCG
GAAGCGGACAACCAGCTCCTAGCGAGTATGAGACAAGCCCCGAGCAGCTGTTCTACCGGATCGCCCATCT
GAACAGAGGCCAGCAGTACCTGCTGTGGGTTGCCGCTGTTACAAGCGCCGGAAGAGGCAACAGCTCTGAG
AAAGTGACAATCGAGCCTGCCGGCAAGGCCCCTGCCAAGATCATCTCTTTTGGCGGCACCGTGACCACAC
CTTGGATGAAGGATGTGCGGCTGCCTTGCAACAGCGTGGGAGATCCTGCTCCTGCCGTGAAATGGACCAA
GGATAGCGAGGACAGCGCTATCCCAGTGTCCATGGATGGCCACAGACTGATCCACACCAACGGAACACTG
CTGCTGAGAGCCGTGAAAGCCGAGGACTCCGGCTACTACACATGCACTGCCACCAATACCGGCGGCTTCG
ATACCATCATCGTGAACCTGCTGGTCCAGGTTCCACCTGACCAGCCTAGACTGACAGTGTCTAAGACCAG
CGCCTCCAGCATCACCCTGACCTGGATTCCAGGCGATAATGGCGGCAGCTCCATCAGAGGCTTTGTGCTG
CAGTACAGCGTGGACAACAGCGAGGAATGGAAGGACGTGTTCATCTCCAGCAGCGAGCGGAGCTTCAAGC
TGGATAGCCTGAAGTGCGGCACCTGGTACAAAGTGAAGCTGGCCGCCAAGAATAGCGTCGGCAGCGGAAG
AATCAGCGAGATCATTGAGGCCAAGACACACGGCAGAGAGCCTAGCTTCAGCAAGGACCAGCACCTGTTC
ACCCACATCAACAGCACCCATGCCAGGCTGAACCTGCAAGGCTGGAACAATGGCGGCTGTCCTATTACCG
CCATCGTGCTCGAGTACAGACCTAAAGGCACATGGGCCTGGCAGGGCCTGAGAGCCAATAGCTCTGGCGA
AGTGTTTCTGACCGAGCTGAGAGAGGCCACTTGGTACGAACTGCGGATGAGAGCCTGTAATAGCGCCGGC
TGTGGCAATGAGACTGCCCAGTTTGCCACACTGGATTACGACGGCAGCACAATCCCTCCAATCAAGTCTG
CTCAAGGCGAGGGCGACGACGTGAAGAAA
